Addgene plasmid #166428: pBS L30 mRuby3-Rab8A
Purpose: Rab8A fused to mRuby3 fluorescent protein (ex558/em592) tag in N-ter under control of a weak L30 promoter.
Depositing lab: Raphael Gaudin. Depositing organization: CNRS, Delegation Occitanie Est.
Backbone
  Vector backbone: pBS
  Modifications to backbone: Modified for mammalian expression using the promoter of the mouse ribosomal protein L30 gene ("weak promoter") and a HSV TK polyA tail
  Vector type: Mammalian Expression
Growth in bacteria
  Bacterial resistance: Ampicillin, 100 μg/mL
  Growth temperature: 37°C
  Growth strain: DH5alpha
  Copy number: Unknown
Gene/Insert
  Gene/Insert name: Rab8A
  Species: H. sapiens (human)
  GenBank ID: 4218 NC_000019.10
  Promoter: L30 weak promoter
  Tag / fusion protein: mRuby3 (N terminal on insert)
  Entrez Gene: RAB8A (a.k.a. MEL, RAB8)
  Cloning method: Gateway Cloning
  Sequencing primers: 5′ M13pUC-fwd; 3′ T3
Terms and licenses: Academic/Nonprofit Terms; Industry Terms: Not Available to Industry
How to cite: pBS L30 mRuby3-Rab8A was a gift from Raphael Gaudin (Addgene plasmid # 166428 ; http://n2t.net/addgene:166428 ; RRID:Addgene_166428)
