[The description below was written by a language model from this plasmid's Addgene catalogue record and pLannotate feature annotations shown in this document.]
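Description:
pBS L30 mRuby3-Rab8A is a mammalian expression plasmid of about 5.3 kb built on a pBluescript-type (pBS) backbone. The backbone was adapted for mammalian cells by adding the promoter of the mouse ribosomal protein L30 gene and a herpes simplex virus thymidine kinase polyadenylation signal. In E. coli it replicates from a high-copy ColE1/pUC-type origin and is selected with ampicillin through the β-lactamase gene. It also keeps typical phagemid features: an f1 origin, lacZα and lac promoter/operator remnants, and flanking T7 and T3 promoters. No mammalian selection marker is annotated, which suggests transient transfection as the intended use.

The payload is human Rab8A fused at its N terminus to the red fluorescent protein mRuby3 (excitation about 558 nm, emission about 592 nm). The automated annotation matched the Rab8A coding sequence to the canine ortholog entry, but the catalogue record lists the species as human. The Rab8A sequence sits between attB1 and attB2 sites, consistent with the recorded Gateway cloning. The attB1 site therefore lies between the fluorescent protein and the GTPase and forms part of the linker. The L30 promoter is not annotated in the feature table, but presumably occupies the unannotated stretch upstream of mRuby3. The HSV TK poly(A) signal follows the attB2 site.

Rab8A is a small GTPase that regulates polarized vesicular membrane trafficking. The N-terminal tag placement leaves the C terminus free, which Rab proteins need for prenylation and membrane association. The deliberately weak L30 promoter gives low expression, which generally helps avoid overexpression artefacts when imaging Rab8A-positive compartments in live or fixed cells.
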