Features (pLannotate 1.2.2; 20 found; start..end, strand, type, name):
      2..37      +  CDS            rop (fragment): Rop protein, which maintains plasmids at low copy number; rop
    139..238     +  misc_feature   bom (fragment): basis of mobility region from pBR322
    239..667     +  rep_origin     f1 ori (sequence partly withheld): f1 bacteriophage origin of replication; arrow indicates direction of (+) strand synthesis
    698..855     -  CDS            lacZα (fragment): LacZα fragment of β-galactosidase; lacZ fragment
    858..876     +  promoter       T7 promoter: promoter for bacteriophage T7 RNA polymerase
    879..904     +  misc_feature   MCS (fragment): pUC18/19 multiple cloning site
   1295..2005    +  CDS            mRuby3: mRuby3 is a basic (constitutively fluorescent) red fluorescent protein published in 2016, derived from Entacmaea quadricolor. It has low acid sensitivity.
   2040..2060    +  protein_bind   attB1: mutant version of attB; core recombination site for the Gateway® BP reaction BP Clonase™
   2066..2686    +  CDS            RAB8A: RAB8A_CANLF - Also known as MEL, RAB8. Experimental evidence at protein level: Swiss-Prot protein existence level 1. The small GTPases Rab are key regulators of intracellular membrane trafficking, from the formation of transport vesicles to their fusion with membranes. Rabs cycle between an inactive GDP-bound form and an active GTP-bound form that is able to recruit to membranes different sets of downstream effectors directly responsible for vesicle formation, movement, tethering and fusion. That Rab is involved in polarized vesicular trafficking and neurotransmitter release. Together with RAB
   2691..2715    -  protein_bind   attB2: mutant version of attB; recombination site for the Gateway® BP reaction BP Clonase™
   2803..2851    +  polyA_signal   HSV TK poly(A) signal: herpes simplex virus thymidine kinase polyadenylation signal (Cole and Stacy, 1985)
   2942..2958    -  polyA_signal   bGH poly(A) signal (fragment): bovine growth hormone polyadenylation signal
   3067..3085    -  promoter       T3 promoter: promoter for bacteriophage T3 RNA polymerase
   3130..3146    -  protein_bind   lac operator: The lac repressor binds to the lac operator to inhibit transcription in E. coli. This inhibition can be relieved by adding lactose or isopropyl-β-D-thiogalactopyranoside (IPTG). lac repressor encoded by lacI
   3154..3184    -  promoter       lac promoter: promoter for the E. coli lac operon
   3199..3220    -  protein_bind   CAP binding site: CAP binding activates transcription in the presence of cAMP. E. coli catabolite activator protein
   3233..3325    -  CDS            lacI (fragment): lac repressor; lacI; The lac repressor binds to the lac operator to inhibit transcription in E. coli. This inhibition can be relieved by adding lactose or isopropyl-β-D-thiogalactopyranoside (IPTG).
   3508..4096    -  rep_origin     ori: high-copy-number ColE1/pMB1/pBR322/pUC origin of replication
   4267..5127    -  CDS            AmpR: β-lactamase; bla; confers resistance to ampicillin, carbenicillin, and related antibiotics
   5128..5232    -  promoter       AmpR promoter: bla
>Addgene plasmid #166428 | pBS L30 mRuby3-Rab8A | addgene full sequence | sequence record 333537 | Addgene NGS Result
TCTCGCGCGTTTCGGTGATGACGGTGAAAACCTCTGACACATGCAGCTCCCGGAGACGGTCACAGCTTGT
CTGTAAGCGGATGCCGGGAGCAGACAAGCCCGTCAGGGCGCGTCAGCGGGTGTTGGCGGGTGTCGGGGCT
GGCTTAACTATGCGGCATCAGAGCAGATTGTACTGAGAGTGCACCATATGCGGTGTGAAATACCGCACAG
ATGCGTAAGGAGAAAATACCGCATCAGG
[124 nt withheld, positions 239-362]
C
[91 nt withheld, positions 364-454]
A
[49 nt withheld, positions 456-504]
CCTTTGACGTTGGAGTCCACGTTCTTT
[37 nt withheld, positions 532-568]
ACCCTATCTCGGTCTATTCTTTTGATTTATAAGGGATTTTGCCGATTTCGGCCTATTGGTTAAAAAATGA
GCTGATTTAACAAAAATTTAACGCGAATTTTAACAAAATATTAACGCTTACAATTTCCATTCGCCATTCA
GGCTGCGCAACTGTTGGGAAGGGCGATCGGTGCGGGCCTCTTCGCTATTACGCCAGCTGGCGAAAGGGGG
ATGTGCTGCAAGGCGATTAAGTTGGGTAACGCCAGGGTTTTCCCAGTCACGACGTTGTAAAACGACGGCC
AGTGAATTGTAATACGACTCACTATAGGGCGAATTCGAGCTCGGTACCCGGGGATCGCAGAACAAACGCC
CAGAACCGAAGGCCGGAGCCCAGACGCCGCAGCAGCCCAGCCTGCGTTGTAACCCGGTCCCCATAGCAAC
CAACTACCGCAGACTACTCTCGCAAGCGCTGTTCTGCTTGTGACCCGGACCGGCTTCTCTTCCGCTTCCG
GTCCCACAATCCTCTGTCGGCCTAGAAGAGCTTTGCATTGTGGGAGCTCCTTCCTTTCTCGCTCCCCGGC
CATCTTGGCGGCTGGTGTTGGTGAGTGAGCTCTGCGGGGTAAACGATTAGGCGGCTCGGGGAGCTCCGCT
AGCTGGTGTTTGACGCTCTGGATTATAATCCTCTCTTCTGTCCTCTGTGTATGCTAGGTTGGGGGTTGTC
CCGCACCTACTAGAGGATCCGCCACCATGGTGTCTAAGGGCGAAGAGCTGATCAAGGAAAATATGCGTAT
GAAGGTGGTCATGGAAGGTTCGGTCAACGGCCACCAATTCAAATGCACAGGTGAAGGAGAAGGCAGACCG
TACGAGGGAGTGCAAACCATGAGGATCAAAGTCATCGAGGGAGGACCCCTGCCATTTGCCTTTGACATTC
TTGCCACGTCGTTCATGTATGGCAGCCGTACCTTTATCAAGTACCCGGCCGACATCCCTGATTTCTTTAA
ACAGTCCTTTCCTGAGGGTTTTACTTGGGAAAGAGTTACGAGATACGAAGATGGTGGAGTCGTCACCGTC
ACGCAGGACACCAGCCTTGAGGATGGCGAGCTCGTCTACAACGTCAAGGTCAGAGGGGTAAACTTTCCCT
CCAATGGTCCCGTGATGCAGAAGAAGACCAAGGGTTGGGAGCCTAATACAGAGATGATGTATCCAGCAGA
TGGTGGTCTGAGAGGATACACTGACATCGCACTGAAAGTTGATGGTGGTGGCCATCTGCACTGCAACTTC
GTGACAACTTACAGGTCAAAAAAGACCGTCGGGAACATCAAGATGCCCGGTGTCCATGCCGTTGATCACC
GCCTGGAAAGGATCGAGGAGAGTGACAATGAAACCTACGTAGTGCAAAGAGAAGTGGCAGTTGCCAAATA
CAGCAACCTTGGTGGTGGCATGGACGAGCTGTACAAGGGTGGTTCCGGTGGATCTGGAGGTTCTGATATC
ACAAGTTTGTACAAAAAAGCAGGCACCATGGCGAAGACCTACGATTACCTGTTCAAGCTGCTGCTGATCG
GGGACTCGGGGGTGGGGAAGACCTGTGTCCTGTTCCGCTTCTCCGAGGACGCCTTCAACTCCACTTTTAT
CTCCACCATAGGAATTGACTTTAAAATTAGGACCATAGAGCTCGATGGCAAGAGAATTAAACTGCAGATA
TGGGACACAGCCGGTCAGGAACGGTTTCGGACGATCACAACGGCCTACTACAGGGGTGCAATGGGCATCA
TGCTGGTCTACGACATCACCAACGAGAAGTCCTTCGACAACATCCGGAACTGGATTCGCAACATTGAGGA
GCACGCCTCTGCAGACGTCGAAAAGATGATACTCGGGAACAAGTGTGATGTGAATGACAAGAGACAAGTT
TCCAAGGAACGGGGAGAAAAGCTGGCCCTCGACTATGGAATCAAGTTCATGGAGACCAGCGCGAAGGCCA
ACATCAATGTGGAAAATGCATTTTTCACTCTCGCCAGAGATATCAAAGCAAAAATGGACAAAAAATTGGA
AGGCAACAGCCCCCAGGGGAGCAACCAGGGAGTCAAAATCACACCGGACCAGCAGAAGAGGAGCAGCTTT
TTCCGATGTGTTCTTCTGTAGAACCCAGCTTTCTTGTACAAAGTGGTGATATCGTAGGTTGACCTGCAGG
GGGAGATGGGGGAGGCTAACTGAAACACGGAAGGAGACAATACCGGAAGGAACCCGCGCTATGACGGCAA
TAAAAAGACAGAATAAAACGCACGGGTGTTGGGTCGTTTGTTCATAAACGCGGGGTTCGGTCCCAGGGCT
GGCACTCTGTCGATACCCCACCGAGACCCCATTGGGGCCAATACGCCCGCGTTTCTTCCTTTTCCCCACC
CCACCCCCCAAGTTCGGGTGAAGGCCCAGGGCTCGCAGCCAACGTCGGGGCGGCAAGCCCTGCCATAGCC
ACGGGCCCCGTGGGTTAGGGACGGGGTCCCCCATGCAAGCTTTTGTTCCCTTTAGTGAGGGTTAATTTCG
AGCTTGGCGTAATCATGGTCATAGCTGTTTCCTGTGTGAAATTGTTATCCGCTCACAATTCCACACAACA
TACGAGCCGGAAGCATAAAGTGTAAAGCCTGGGGTGCCTAATGAGTGAGCTAACTCACATTAATTGCGTT
GCGCTCACTGCCCGCTTTCCAGTCGGGAAACCTGTCGTGCCAGCTGCATTAATGAATCGGCCAACGCGCG
GGGAGAGGCGGTTTGCGTATTGGGCGCTCTTCCGCTTCCTCGCTCACTGACTCGCTGCGCTCGGTCGTTC
GGCTGCGGCGAGCGGTATCAGCTCACTCAAAGGCGGTAATACGGTTATCCACAGAATCAGGGGATAACGC
AGGAAAGAACATGTGAGCAAAAGGCCAGCAAAAGGCCAGGAACCGTAAAAAGGCCGCGTTGCTGGCGTTT
TTCCATAGGCTCCGCCCCCCTGACGAGCATCACAAAAATCGACGCTCAAGTCAGAGGTGGCGAAACCCGA
CAGGACTATAAAGATACCAGGCGTTTCCCCCTGGAAGCTCCCTCGTGCGCTCTCCTGTTCCGACCCTGCC
GCTTACCGGATACCTGTCCGCCTTTCTCCCTTCGGGAAGCGTGGCGCTTTCTCATAGCTCACGCTGTAGG
TATCTCAGTTCGGTGTAGGTCGTTCGCTCCAAGCTGGGCTGTGTGCACGAACCCCCCGTTCAGCCCGACC
GCTGCGCCTTATCCGGTAACTATCGTCTTGAGTCCAACCCGGTAAGACACGACTTATCGCCACTGGCAGC
AGCCACTGGTAACAGGATTAGCAGAGCGAGGTATGTAGGCGGTGCTACAGAGTTCTTGAAGTGGTGGCCT
AACTACGGCTACACTAGAAGAACAGTATTTGGTATCTGCGCTCTGCTGAAGCCAGTTACCTTCGGAAAAA
GAGTTGGTAGCTCTTGATCCGGCAAACAAACCACCGCTGGTAGCGGTGGTTTTTTTGTTTGCAAGCAGCA
GATTACGCGCAGAAAAAAAGGATCTCAAGAAGATCCTTTGATCTTTTCTACGGGGTCTGACGCTCAGTGG
AACGAAAACTCACGTTAAGGGATTTTGGTCATGAGATTATCAAAAAGGATCTTCACCTAGATCCTTTTAA
ATTAAAAATGAAGTTTTAAATCAATCTAAAGTATATATGAGTAAACTTGGTCTGACAGTTACCAATGCTT
AATCAGTGAGGCACCTATCTCAGCGATCTGTCTATTTCGTTCATCCATAGTTGCCTGACTCCCCGTCGTG
TAGATAACTACGATACGGGAGGGCTTACCATCTGGCCCCAGTGCTGCAATGATACCGCGAGACCCACGCT
CACCGGCTCCAGATTTATCAGCAATAAACCAGCCAGCCGGAAGGGCCGAGCGCAGAAGTGGTCCTGCAAC
TTTATCCGCCTCCATCCAGTCTATTAATTGTTGCCGGGAAGCTAGAGTAAGTAGTTCGCCAGTTAATAGT
TTGCGCAACGTTGTTGCCATTGCTACAGGCATCGTGGTGTCACGCTCGTCGTTTGGTATGGCTTCATTCA
GCTCCGGTTCCCAACGATCAAGGCGAGTTACATGATCCCCCATGTTGTGCAAAAAAGCGGTTAGCTCCTT
CGGTCCTCCGATCGTTGTCAGAAGTAAGTTGGCCGCAGTGTTATCACTCATGGTTATGGCAGCACTGCAT
AATTCTCTTACTGTCATGCCATCCGTAAGATGCTTTTCTGTGACTGGTGAGTACTCAACCAAGTCATTCT
GAGAATAGTGTATGCGGCGACCGAGTTGCTCTTGCCCGGCGTCAATACGGGATAATACCGCGCCACATAG
CAGAACTTTAAAAGTGCTCATCATTGGAAAACGTTCTTCGGGGCGAAAACTCTCAAGGATCTTACCGCTG
TTGAGATCCAGTTCGATGTAACCCACTCGTGCACCCAACTGATCTTCAGCATCTTTTACTTTCACCAGCG
TTTCTGGGTGAGCAAAAACAGGAAGGCAAAATGCCGCAAAAAAGGGAATAAGGGCGACACGGAAATGTTG
AATACTCATACTCTTCCTTTTTCAATATTATTGAAGCATTTATCAGGGTTATTGTCTCATGAGCGGATAC
ATATTTGAATGTATTTAGAAAAATAAACAAATAGGGGTTCCGCGCACATTTCCCCGAAAAGTGCCACCTG
ACGTCTAAGAAACCATTATTATCATGACATTAACCTATAAAAATAGGCGTATCACGAGGCCCTTTCG
